Addgene plasmid #167877: NAX_CAGGS_CAS9_m4_KRAB_KanR neo
Purpose: PiggyBac compatible plasmid expressing dCas9-KRAB
Depositing lab: Alejandro Chavez & Nan Cher Yeo. Depositing organization: Columbia University. Publication: Generation and application of a versatile CRISPR toolkit for mammalian cell engineering. Nghi Dang , Alissa Lance-Byrne, Angela Tung, Xiaoge Guo, Ryan J Cecchi, Joanna Buchthal, Alejandro Chavez, Nan Cher Yeo. Synthetic Biology, Volume 6, Issue 1, 2021 10.1093/synbio/ysab033.
Backbone
  Vector backbone: pB-CAGGS
  Vector type: CRISPR
  Selectable markers: Neomycin (select with G418)
Growth in bacteria
  Bacterial resistance: Ampicillin, 100 μg/mL
  Growth temperature: 30°C
  Growth strain: NEB Stable
  Copy number: High Copy
Gene/Insert
  Gene/Insert name: dCas9-KRAB
  Species: Synthetic
  Mutation: D10A, D839A, H840A, N863A
  Cloning method: Gibson Cloning
Terms and licenses: Academic/Nonprofit Terms; Industry Terms: Not Available to Industry
How to cite: NAX_CAGGS_CAS9_m4_KRAB_KanR neo was a gift from Alejandro Chavez & Nan Cher Yeo (Addgene plasmid # 167877 ; http://n2t.net/addgene:167877 ; RRID:Addgene_167877)
