[The description below was written by a language model from this plasmid's Addgene catalogue record and pLannotate feature annotations shown in this document.]
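Description:
NAX_CAGGS_CAS9_m4_KRAB_KanR neo is a PiggyBac-compatible mammalian expression plasmid built on the pB-CAGGS backbone for CRISPR interference, delivering a dCas9-KRAB transcriptional repressor. The sequence record is about 12.3 kb. In bacteria it is maintained through a high-copy ColE1/pUC-type origin and selected with ampicillin via the β-lactamase gene. An f1 origin and remnants of a lac promoter/lacZα cloning region are also present in the backbone.

The main expression unit is driven by the composite CAGGS promoter, annotated as a CMV immediate-early enhancer, a chicken β-actin promoter and a chimeric chicken β-actin/rabbit β-globin intron, which together give strong constitutive expression in many mammalian cell types. Downstream lies Cas9m4, a Streptococcus pyogenes Cas9 carrying D10A, D839A, H840A and N863A, which abolish nuclease activity while preserving guide RNA-directed DNA binding. A short coding segment follows that the automated annotation matches to a human zinc finger protein fragment. This most likely corresponds to the KRAB repressor domain named in the record. The unit ends in an HSV TK polyadenylation signal. A second cassette places the Tn5 NeoR/KanR gene under an EF-1α core promoter with an SV40 poly(A) signal, allowing G418 selection of mammalian cells.

The PiggyBac terminal repeats that would allow transposase-mediated genomic integration are not annotated in the feature table, although the record describes the plasmid as PiggyBac compatible. No guide RNA cassette is annotated, so a guide would need to be supplied separately. The construct is intended for generating stable cell lines in which dCas9-KRAB silences targeted genes.
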