Features (pLannotate 1.2.2; 22 found; start..end, strand, type, name):
    110..1126    +  intron         chimeric intron: chimera between introns from chicken β-actin and rabbit β-globin
   1229..5332    +  CDS            Cas9m4: catalytically dead mutant of the Cas9 endonuclease from the Streptococcus pyogenes Type II CRISPR/Cas system RNA-guided DNA-binding protein that lacks endonuclease activity due to the mutations D10A, D839A, H840A, and N863A (Mali et al., 2013)
   5432..5620    +  CDS            ZNF720 (fragment): ZN720_HUMAN - Experimental evidence at protein level: Swiss-Prot protein existence level 1. From Homo sapiens (Human).
   5719..5767    +  polyA_signal   HSV TK poly(A) signal: herpes simplex virus thymidine kinase polyadenylation signal (Cole and Stacy, 1985)
   5999..6210    +  promoter       EF-1α core promoter: core promoter for human elongation factor EF-1α
   6226..7020    +  CDS            NeoR/KanR: aminoglycoside phosphotransferase from Tn5; aph(3')-II (or nptII); confers resistance to neomycin, kanamycin, and G418 (Geneticin®)
   7024..7145    +  polyA_signal   SV40 poly(A) signal: SV40 polyadenylation signal
   7163..7255    +  ncRNA          G-CSF SLDE: Accession: RF00183 - G-CSF factor stem-loop destabilising element (SLDE)
   7952..8419    +  CDS            B (fragment): PORTL_LAMBD - Experimental evidence at protein level: Swiss-Prot protein existence level 1. Forms the portal vertex of the capsid (PubMed:6228056, PubMed:6232391). This portal plays critical roles in head assembly, genome packaging, neck/tail attachment, and genome ejection (Probable). The portal protein multimerizes as a single ring-shaped homododecamer arranged around a central channel (PubMed:6232391). Binds to the terminase subunits to form the packaging machine (PubMed:7799432). From Escherichia phage lambda (Bacteriophage lambda).
   8455..8477    -  protein_bind   lac operator (fragment): The lac repressor binds to the lac operator to inhibit transcription in E. coli. This inhibition can be relieved by adding lactose or isopropyl-β-D-thiogalactopyranoside (IPTG). lac repressor encoded by lacI
   8481..8511    -  promoter       lac promoter: promoter for the E. coli lac operon
   8526..8547    -  protein_bind   CAP binding site: CAP binding activates transcription in the presence of cAMP. E. coli catabolite activator protein
   8560..8652    -  CDS            lacI (fragment): lac repressor; lacI; The lac repressor binds to the lac operator to inhibit transcription in E. coli. This inhibition can be relieved by adding lactose or isopropyl-β-D-thiogalactopyranoside (IPTG).
   8835..9423    -  rep_origin     ori: high-copy-number ColE1/pMB1/pBR322/pUC origin of replication
   9594..10454   -  CDS            AmpR: β-lactamase; bla; confers resistance to ampicillin, carbenicillin, and related antibiotics
  10455..10559   -  promoter       AmpR promoter: bla
  10612..11040   -  rep_origin     f1 ori (sequence partly withheld): f1 bacteriophage origin of replication; arrow indicates direction of (+) strand synthesis
  11045..11200   -  CDS            lacZα (fragment): LacZα fragment of β-galactosidase; lacZ fragment
  11202..11321   +  CDS            B (fragment): PORTL_LAMBD - Experimental evidence at protein level: Swiss-Prot protein existence level 1. Forms the portal vertex of the capsid (PubMed:6228056, PubMed:6232391). This portal plays critical roles in head assembly, genome packaging, neck/tail attachment, and genome ejection (Probable). The portal protein multimerizes as a single ring-shaped homododecamer arranged around a central channel (PubMed:6232391). Binds to the terminase subunits to form the packaging machine (PubMed:7799432). From Escherichia phage lambda (Bacteriophage lambda).
  11811..12190   +  enhancer       CMV enhancer: human cytomegalovirus immediate early enhancer
  12192..1       +  promoter       chicken β-actin promoter (fragment) (across the origin): contains a 21-bp deletion relative to the standard chicken β-actin promoter
  12303..109     +  promoter       chicken β-actin promoter (fragment) (across the origin): contains a 21-bp deletion relative to the standard chicken β-actin promoter
>Addgene plasmid #167877 | NAX_CAGGS_CAS9_m4_KRAB_KanR neo | addgene full sequence | sequence record 354088 | Addgene Partial NGS Result
GCGGAGAGGTGCGGCGGCAGCCAATCAGAGCGGCGCGCTCCGAAAGTTTCCTTTTATGGCGAGGCGGCGG
CGGCGGCGGCCCTATAAAAAGCGAAGCGCGCGGCGGGCGGGAGTCGCTGCGCGCTGCCTTCGCCCCGTGC
CCCGCTCCGCCGCCGCCTCGCGCCGCCCGCCCCGGCTCTGACTGACCGCGTTACTCCCACAGGTGAGCGG
GCGGGACGGCCCTTCTCCTCCGGGCTGTAATTAGCGCTTGGTTTAATGACGGCTTGTTTCTTTTCTGTGG
CTGCGTGAAAGCCTTGAGGGGCTCCGGGAGGGCCCTTTGTGCGGGGGGAGCGGCTCGGGGGGTGCGTGCG
TGTGTGTGTGCGTGGGGAGCGCCGCGTGCGGCTCCGCGCTGCCCGGCGGCTGTGAGCGCTGCGGGCGCGG
CGCGGGGCTTTTTGCGCTCCGCAGTGTGCGCGAGGGGAGCGCGGCCGGGGGCGGTGCCCCGCGGTGCGGG
GGGGGCTGCGAGGGGAACAAAGGCTGCGTGCGGGGTGTGTGCGTGGGGGGGTGAGCAGGGGGTGTGGGCG
CGTCGGTCGGGCTGCAACCCCCCCTGCACCCCCCTCCCCGAGTTGCTGAGCACGGCCCGGCTTCGGGTGC
GGGGCTCCGTACGGGGCGTGGCGCGGGGCTCGCCGTGCCGGGCGGGGGGTGGCGGCAGGTGGGGGTGCCG
GGCGGGGCGGGGCCGCCTCGGGCCGGGGAGGGCTCGGGGGAGGGGCGCGGCGGCCCCCGGAGCGCCGGCG
GCTGTCGAGGCGCGGCGAGCCGCAGCCATTGCCTTTTATGGTAATCGTGCGAGAGGGCGCAGGGACTTCC
TTTGTCCCAAATCTGTGCGGAGCCGAAATCTGGGAGGCGCCGCCGCACCCCCTCTAGCGGGCGCGGGGCG
AAGCGGTGCGGCGCCGGCAGGAAGGAAATGGGCGGGGAGGGCCTTCGTGCGTCGCCGCGCCGCCGTCCCC
TTCTCCCTCTCCAGCCTCGGGGCTGTCCGCGGGGGGACGGCTGCCTTCGGGGGGGACGGGGCAGGGCGGG
GTTCGGCTTCTGGCGTGTGACCGGCGGCTCTAGAGCCTCTGCTAACCATGTTCATGCCTTCTTCTTTTTC
CTACAGCTCCTGGGCAACGTGCTGGTTATTGTGCTGTCTCATCATTTTGGCAAAGAATCTAGATACCCTC
GTAAAGGTCTAGAGCTAGCGGATCGAACCCTTGCCACCATGGACAAGAAGTACTCCATTGGGCTCGCTAT
CGGCACAAACAGCGTCGGCTGGGCCGTCATTACGGACGAGTACAAGGTGCCGAGCAAAAAATTCAAAGTT
CTGGGCAATACCGATCGCCACAGCATAAAGAAGAACCTCATTGGCGCCCTCCTGTTCGACTCCGGGGAGA
CGGCCGAAGCCACGCGGCTCAAAAGAACAGCACGGCGCAGATATACCCGCAGAAAGAATCGGATCTGCTA
CCTGCAGGAGATCTTTAGTAATGAGATGGCTAAGGTGGATGACTCTTTCTTCCATAGGCTGGAGGAGTCC
TTTTTGGTGGAGGAGGATAAAAAGCACGAGCGCCACCCAATCTTTGGCAATATCGTGGACGAGGTGGCGT
ACCATGAAAAGTACCCAACCATATATCATCTGAGGAAGAAGCTTGTAGACAGTACTGATAAGGCTGACTT
GCGGTTGATCTATCTCGCGCTGGCGCATATGATCAAATTTCGGGGACACTTCCTCATCGAGGGGGACCTG
AACCCAGACAACAGCGATGTCGACAAACTCTTTATCCAACTGGTTCAGACTTACAATCAGCTTTTCGAAG
AGAACCCGATCAACGCATCCGGAGTTGACGCCAAAGCAATCCTGAGCGCTAGGCTGTCCAAATCCCGGCG
GCTCGAAAACCTCATCGCACAGCTCCCTGGGGAGAAGAAGAACGGCCTGTTTGGTAATCTTATCGCCCTG
TCACTCGGGCTGACCCCCAACTTTAAATCTAACTTCGACCTGGCCGAAGATGCCAAGCTTCAACTGAGCA
AAGACACCTACGATGATGATCTCGACAATCTGCTGGCCCAGATCGGCGACCAGTACGCAGACCTTTTTTT
GGCGGCAAAGAACCTGTCAGACGCCATTCTGCTGAGTGATATTCTGCGAGTGAACACGGAGATCACCAAA
GCTCCGCTGAGCGCTAGTATGATCAAGCGCTATGATGAGCACCACCAAGACTTGACTTTGCTGAAGGCCC
TTGTCAGACAGCAACTGCCTGAGAAGTACAAGGAAATTTTCTTCGATCAGTCTAAAAATGGCTACGCCGG
ATACATTGACGGCGGAGCAAGCCAGGAGGAATTTTACAAATTTATTAAGCCCATCTTGGAAAAAATGGAC
GGCACCGAGGAGCTGCTGGTAAAGCTTAACAGAGAAGATCTGTTGCGCAAACAGCGCACTTTCGACAATG
GAAGCATCCCCCACCAGATTCACCTGGGCGAACTGCACGCTATCCTCAGGCGGCAAGAGGATTTCTACCC
CTTTTTGAAAGATAACAGGGAAAAGATTGAGAAAATCCTCACATTTCGGATACCCTACTATGTAGGCCCC
CTCGCCCGGGGAAATTCCAGATTCGCGTGGATGACTCGCAAATCAGAAGAGACCATCACTCCCTGGAACT
TCGAGGAAGTCGTGGATAAGGGGGCCTCTGCCCAGTCCTTCATCGAAAGGATGACTAACTTTGATAAAAA
TCTGCCTAACGAAAAGGTGCTTCCTAAACACTCTCTGCTGTACGAGTACTTCACAGTTTATAACGAGCTC
ACCAAGGTCAAATACGTCACAGAAGGGATGAGAAAGCCAGCATTCCTGTCTGGAGAGCAGAAGAAAGCTA
TCGTGGACCTCCTCTTCAAGACGAACCGGAAAGTTACCGTGAAACAGCTCAAAGAAGACTATTTCAAAAA
GATTGAATGTTTCGACTCTGTTGAAATCAGCGGAGTGGAGGATCGCTTCAACGCATCCCTGGGAACGTAT
CACGATCTCCTGAAAATCATTAAAGACAAGGACTTCCTGGACAATGAGGAGAACGAGGACATTCTTGAGG
ACATTGTCCTCACCCTTACGTTGTTTGAAGATAGGGAGATGATTGAAGAACGCTTGAAAACTTACGCTCA
TCTCTTCGACGACAAAGTCATGAAACAGCTCAAGAGGCGCCGATATACAGGATGGGGGCGGCTGTCAAGA
AAACTGATCAATGGGATCCGAGACAAGCAGAGTGGAAAGACAATCCTGGATTTTCTTAAGTCCGATGGAT
TTGCCAACCGGAACTTCATGCAGTTGATCCATGATGACTCTCTCACCTTTAAGGAGGACATCCAGAAAGC
ACAAGTTTCTGGCCAGGGGGACAGTCTTCACGAGCACATCGCTAATCTTGCAGGTAGCCCAGCTATCAAA
AAGGGAATACTGCAGACCGTTAAGGTCGTGGATGAACTCGTCAAAGTAATGGGAAGGCATAAGCCCGAGA
ATATCGTTATCGAGATGGCCCGAGAGAACCAAACTACCCAGAAGGGACAGAAGAACAGTAGGGAAAGGAT
GAAGAGGATTGAAGAGGGTATAAAAGAACTGGGGTCCCAAATCCTTAAGGAACACCCAGTTGAAAACACC
CAGCTTCAGAATGAGAAGCTCTACCTGTACTACCTGCAGAACGGCAGGGACATGTACGTGGATCAGGAAC
TGGACATCAATCGGCTCTCCGACTACGACGTGGCTGCTATCGTGCCCCAGTCTTTTCTCAAAGATGATTC
TATTGATAATAAAGTGTTGACAAGATCCGATAAAGCTAGAGGGAAGAGTGATAACGTCCCCTCAGAAGAA
GTTGTCAAGAAAATGAAAAATTATTGGCGGCAGCTGCTGAACGCCAAACTGATCACACAACGGAAGTTCG
ATAATCTGACTAAGGCTGAACGAGGTGGCCTGTCTGAGTTGGATAAAGCCGGCTTCATCAAAAGGCAGCT
TGTTGAGACACGCCAGATCACCAAGCACGTGGCCCAAATTCTCGATTCACGCATGAACACCAAGTACGAT
GAAAATGACAAACTGATTCGAGAGGTGAAAGTTATTACTCTGAAGTCTAAGCTGGTCTCAGATTTCAGAA
AGGACTTTCAGTTTTATAAGGTGAGAGAGATCAACAATTACCACCATGCGCATGATGCCTACCTGAATGC
AGTGGTAGGCACTGCACTTATCAAAAAATATCCCAAGCTTGAATCTGAATTTGTTTACGGAGACTATAAA
GTGTACGATGTTAGGAAAATGATCGCAAAGTCTGAGCAGGAAATAGGCAAGGCCACCGCTAAGTACTTCT
TTTACAGCAATATTATGAATTTTTTCAAGACCGAGATTACACTGGCCAATGGAGAGATTCGGAAGCGACC
ACTTATCGAAACAAACGGAGAAACAGGAGAAATCGTGTGGGACAAGGGTAGGGATTTCGCGACAGTCCGG
AAGGTCCTGTCCATGCCGCAGGTGAACATCGTTAAAAAGACCGAAGTACAGACCGGAGGCTTCTCCAAGG
AAAGTATCCTCCCGAAAAGGAACAGCGACAAGCTGATCGCACGCAAAAAAGATTGGGACCCCAAGAAATA
CGGCGGATTCGATTCTCCTACAGTCGCTTACAGTGTACTGGTTGTGGCCAAAGTGGAGAAAGGGAAGTCT
AAAAAACTCAAAAGCGTCAAGGAACTGCTGGGCATCACAATCATGGAGCGATCAAGCTTCGAAAAAAACC
CCATCGACTTTCTCGAGGCGAAAGGATATAAAGAGGTCAAAAAAGACCTCATCATTAAGCTTCCCAAGTA
CTCTCTCTTTGAGCTTGAAAACGGCCGGAAACGAATGCTCGCTAGTGCGGGCGAGCTGCAGAAAGGTAAC
GAGCTGGCACTGCCCTCTAAATACGTTAATTTCTTGTATCTGGCCAGCCACTATGAAAAGCTCAAAGGGT
CTCCCGAAGATAATGAGCAGAAGCAGCTGTTCGTGGAACAACACAAACACTACCTTGATGAGATCATCGA
GCAAATAAGCGAATTCTCCAAAAGAGTGATCCTCGCCGACGCTAACCTCGATAAGGTGCTTTCTGCTTAC
AATAAGCACAGGGATAAGCCCATCAGGGAGCAGGCAGAAAACATTATCCACTTGTTTACTCTGACCAACT
TGGGCGCGCCTGCAGCCTTCAAGTACTTCGACACCACCATAGACAGAAAGCGGTACACCTCTACAAAGGA
GGTCCTGGACGCCACACTGATTCATCAGTCAATTACGGGGCTCTATGAAACAAGAATCGACCTCTCTCAG
CTCGGTGGAGACAGCAGGGCTGACCCCAAGAAGAAGAGGAAGGTGAGTGGTGGAGGAAGTGGCGGGTCAG
GGTCGATGGACGCGAAATCACTTACGGCATGGTCGAGAACACTGGTTACGTTCAAGGACGTGTTTGTGGA
CTTTACACGTGAGGAGTGGAAATTGCTGGATACTGCGCAACAAATTGTGTATCGAAATGTCATGCTTGAG
AATTACAAGAACCTCGTCAGTCTCGGATACCAGTTGACGAAACCGGATGTGATCCTTAGGCTCGAAAAGG
GGGAAGAACCTTGGCTGGTATAGAAGAATTCGATCCCTACCGGTTAGTAATGAGTTTAAACGGGGGAGGC
TAACTGAAACACGGAAGGAGACAATACCGGAAGGAACCCGCGCTATGACGGCAATAAAAAGACAGAATAA
AACGCACGGGTGTTGGGTCGTTTGTTCATAAACGCGGGGTTCGGTCCCAGGGCTGGCACTCTGTCGATAC
CCCACCGAGACCCCATTGGGGCCAATACGCCCGCGTTTCTTCCTTTTCCCCACCCCACCCCCCAAGTTCG
GGTGAAGGCCCAGGGCTCGCAGCCAACGTCGGGGCGGCAGGCCCTGCCATAGCAGATCTGCGAAATCGGA
TCCGCGGCCGCACTGATTCTAGCTGCAGAGGCTCCGGTGCCCGTCAGTGGGCAGAGCGCACATCGCCCAC
AGCCCCCGAGAAGTTGGGGGGAGGGGTCGGCAATTGAACCGGTGCCTAGAGAAGGTGGCGCGGGGTAAAC
TGGGAAAGTGATGTCGTGTACTGGCTCCGCCTTTTTCCCGAGGGTGGGGGAGAACCGTATATAAGTGCAG
TAGTCGCCGTGAACGTTCTTTTTCGCAACGGGTTTGCCGCCAGAACACAGGATCCTCGAGCCACCATGAT
TGAACAAGATGGATTGCACGCAGGTTCTCCGGCCGCTTGGGTGGAGAGGCTATTCGGCTATGACTGGGCA
CAACAGACAATCGGCTGCTCTGATGCCGCCGTGTTCCGGCTGTCAGCGCAGGGGCGCCCGGTTCTTTTTG
TCAAGACCGACCTGTCCGGTGCCCTGAATGAACTGCAAGACGAGGCAGCGCGGCTATCGTGGCTGGCCAC
GACGGGCGTTCCTTGCGCAGCTGTGCTCGACGTTGTCACTGAAGCGGGAAGGGACTGGCTGCTATTGGGC
GAAGTGCCGGGGCAGGATCTCCTGTCATCTCACCTTGCTCCTGCCGAGAAAGTATCCATCATGGCTGATG
CAATGCGGCGGCTGCATACGCTTGATCCGGCTACCTGCCCATTCGACCACCAAGCGAAACATCGCATCGA
GCGAGCACGTACTCGGATGGAAGCCGGTCTTGTCGATCAGGATGATCTGGACGAAGAGCATCAGGGGCTC
GCGCCAGCCGAACTGTTCGCCAGGCTCAAGGCGAGCATGCCCGACGGCGAGGATCTCGTCGTGACCCATG
GCGATGCCTGCTTGCCGAATATCATGGTGGAAAATGGCCGCTTTTCTGGATTCATCGACTGTGGCCGGCT
GGGTGTGGCGGACCGCTATCAGGACATAGCGTTGGCTACCCGTGATATTGCTGAAGAGCTTGGCGGCGAA
TGGGCTGACCGCTTCCTCGTGCTTTACGGTATCGCCGCTCCCGATTCGCAGCGCATCGCCTTCTATCGCC
TTCTTGACGAGTTCTTCTGAGTTAACTTGTTTATTGCAGCTTATAATGGTTACAAATAAAGCAATAGCAT
CACAAATTTCACAAATAAAGCATTTTTTTCACTGCATTCTAGTTGTGGTTTGTCCAAACTCATCAATGTA
TCTTATCATGTCTGGAATTGACTCAAATGATGTCAATTAGTCTATCAGAAGCTCATCTGGTCTCCCTTCC
GGGGGACAAGACATCCCTGTTTAATATTTAAACAGCAGTGTTCCCAAACTGGGTTCTTATATCCCTTGCT
CTGGTCAACCAGGTTGCAGGGTTTCCTGTCCTCACAGGAACGAAGTCCCTAAAGAAACAGTGGCAGCCAG
GTTTAGCCCCGGAATTGACTGGATTCCTTTTTTAGGGCCCATTGGTATGGCTTTTTCCCCGTATCCCCCC
AGGTGTCTGCAGGCTCAAAGAGCAGCGAGAAGCGTTCAGAGGAAAGCGATCCCGTGCCACCTTCCCCGTG
CCCGGGCTGTCCCCGCACGCTGCCGGCTCGGGGATGCGGGGGGAGCGCCGGACCGGAGCGGAGCCCCGGG
CGGCTCGCTGCTGCCCCCTAGCGGGGGAGGGACGTAATTACATCCCTGGGGGCTTTGGGGGGGGGCTGTC
CCTGATATCTATAACAAGAAAATATATATATAATAAGTTATCACGTAAGTAGAACATGAAATAACAATAT
AATTATCGTATGAGTTAAATCTTAAAAGTCACGTAAAAGATAATCATGCGTCATTTTGACTCACGCGGTC
GTTATAGTTCAAAATCAGTGACACTTACCGCATTGACAAGCACGCCTCACGGGAGCTCCAAGCGGCGACT
GAGATGTCCTAAATGCACAGCGACGGATTCGCGCTATTTAGAAAGAGAGAGCAATATTTCAAGAATGCAT
GCGTCAATTTTACGCAGACTATCTTTCTAGGGTTAATCTAGCTGCATCAGGATCATATCGTCGGGTCTTT
TTTCCGGCTCAGTCATCGCCCAAGCTGGCGCTATCTGGGCATCGGGGAGGAAGAAGCCCGTGCCTTTTCC
CGCGAGGTTGAAGCGGCATGGAAAGAGTTTGCCGAGGATGACTGCTGCTGCATTGACGTTGAGCGAAAAC
GCACGTTTACCATGATGATTCGGGAAGGTGTGGCCATGCACGCCTTTAACGGTGAACTGTTCGTTCAGGC
CACCTGGGATACCAGTTCGTCGCGGCTTTTCCGGACACAGTTCCGGATGGTCAGCCCGAAGCGCATCAGC
AACCCGAACAATACCGGCGACAGCCGGAACTGCCGTGCCGGTGTGCAGATTAATGACAGCGGTGCGGCGC
TGGGATATTACGTCAGCGAGGACGGGTATCCTGGCTGGATGCCGCAGAAATGGACATGGATACCCCGTGA
GTTACCCGGCGGGCGCGCTTGGCGTAATCATGGTCATAGCTGTTTCCTGTGTGAAATTGTTATCCGCTCA
CAATTCCACACAACATACGAGCCGGAAGCATAAAGTGTAAAGCCTGGGGTGCCTAATGAGTGAGCTAACT
CACATTAATTGCGTTGCGCTCACTGCCCGCTTTCCAGTCGGGAAACCTGTCGTGCCAGCTGCATTAATGA
ATCGGCCAACGCGCGGGGAGAGGCGGTTTGCGTATTGGGCGCTCTTCCGCTTCCTCGCTCACTGACTCGC
TGCGCTCGGTCGTTCGGCTGCGGCGAGCGGTATCAGCTCACTCAAAGGCGGTAATACGGTTATCCACAGA
ATCAGGGGATAACGCAGGAAAGAACATGTGAGCAAAAGGCCAGCAAAAGGCCAGGAACCGTAAAAAGGCC
GCGTTGCTGGCGTTTTTCCATAGGCTCCGCCCCCCTGACGAGCATCACAAAAATCGACGCTCAAGTCAGA
GGTGGCGAAACCCGACAGGACTATAAAGATACCAGGCGTTTCCCCCTGGAAGCTCCCTCGTGCGCTCTCC
TGTTCCGACCCTGCCGCTTACCGGATACCTGTCCGCCTTTCTCCCTTCGGGAAGCGTGGCGCTTTCTCAT
AGCTCACGCTGTAGGTATCTCAGTTCGGTGTAGGTCGTTCGCTCCAAGCTGGGCTGTGTGCACGAACCCC
CCGTTCAGCCCGACCGCTGCGCCTTATCCGGTAACTATCGTCTTGAGTCCAACCCGGTAAGACACGACTT
ATCGCCACTGGCAGCAGCCACTGGTAACAGGATTAGCAGAGCGAGGTATGTAGGCGGTGCTACAGAGTTC
TTGAAGTGGTGGCCTAACTACGGCTACACTAGAAGAACAGTATTTGGTATCTGCGCTCTGCTGAAGCCAG
TTACCTTCGGAAAAAGAGTTGGTAGCTCTTGATCCGGCAAACAAACCACCGCTGGTAGCGGTGGTTTTTT
TGTTTGCAAGCAGCAGATTACGCGCAGAAAAAAAGGATCTCAAGAAGATCCTTTGATCTTTTCTACGGGG
TCTGACGCTCAGTGGAACGAAAACTCACGTTAAGGGATTTTGGTCATGAGATTATCAAAAAGGATCTTCA
CCTAGATCCTTTTAAATTAAAAATGAAGTTTTAAATCAATCTAAAGTATATATGAGTAAACTTGGTCTGA
CAGTTACCAATGCTTAATCAGTGAGGCACCTATCTCAGCGATCTGTCTATTTCGTTCATCCATAGTTGCC
TGACTCCCCGTCGTGTAGATAACTACGATACGGGAGGGCTTACCATCTGGCCCCAGTGCTGCAATGATAC
CGCGAGACCCACGCTCACCGGCTCCAGATTTATCAGCAATAAACCAGCCAGCCGGAAGGGCCGAGCGCAG
AAGTGGTCCTGCAACTTTATCCGCCTCCATCCAGTCTATTAATTGTTGCCGGGAAGCTAGAGTAAGTAGT
TCGCCAGTTAATAGTTTGCGCAACGTTGTTGCCATTGCTACAGGCATCGTGGTGTCACGCTCGTCGTTTG
GTATGGCTTCATTCAGCTCCGGTTCCCAACGATCAAGGCGAGTTACATGATCCCCCATGTTGTGCAAAAA
AGCGGTTAGCTCCTTCGGTCCTCCGATCGTTGTCAGAAGTAAGTTGGCCGCAGTGTTATCACTCATGGTT
ATGGCAGCACTGCATAATTCTCTTACTGTCATGCCATCCGTAAGATGCTTTTCTGTGACTGGTGAGTACT
CAACCAAGTCATTCTGAGAATAGTGTATGCGGCGACCGAGTTGCTCTTGCCCGGCGTCAATACGGGATAA
TACCGCGCCACATAGCAGAACTTTAAAAGTGCTCATCATTGGAAAACGTTCTTCGGGGCGAAAACTCTCA
AGGATCTTACCGCTGTTGAGATCCAGTTCGATGTAACCCACTCGTGCACCCAACTGATCTTCAGCATCTT
TTACTTTCACCAGCGTTTCTGGGTGAGCAAAAACAGGAAGGCAAAATGCCGCAAAAAAGGGAATAAGGGC
GACACGGAAATGTTGAATACTCATACTCTTCCTTTTTCAATATTATTGAAGCATTTATCAGGGTTATTGT
CTCATGAGCGGATACATATTTGAATGTATTTAGAAAAATAAACAAATAGGGGTTCCGCGCACATTTCCCC
GAAAAGTGCCACCTAAATTGTAAGCGTTAATATTTTGTTAAAATTCGCGTTAAATTTTTGTTAAATCAGC
TCATTTTTTAACCAATAGGCCGAAATCGGCAAAATCCCTTATAAATCAAAAGAATAGACCGAGATAGGGT
[37 nt withheld, positions 10711-10747]
AAAGAACGTGGACTCCAACGTCAAAGG
[49 nt withheld, positions 10775-10823]
T
[91 nt withheld, positions 10825-10915]
G
[124 nt withheld, positions 10917-11040]
CCCATTCGCCATTCAGGCTGCGCAACTGTTGGGAAGGGCGATCGGTGCGGGCCTCTTCGCTATTACGCCA
GCTGGCGAAAGGGGGATGTGCTGCAAGGCGATTAAGTTGGGTAACGCCAGGGTTTTCCCAGTCACGACGT
TGTAAAACGACGGCCAGTGAGCGCGCCTCGTTCATTCACGTTTTTGAACCCGTGGAGGACGGGCAGACTC
GCGGTGCAAATGTGTTTTACAGCGTGATGGAGCAGATGAAGATGCTCGACACGCTGCAGAACACGCAGCT
AGATTAACCCTAGAAAGATAATCATATTGTGACGTACGTTAAAGATAATCATGTGTAAAATTGACGCATG
TGTTTTATCGGTCTGTATATCGAGGTTTATTTATTAATTTGAATAGATATTAAGTTTTATTATATTTACA
CTTACATACTAATAATAAATTCAACAAACAATTTATTTATGTTTATTTATTTATTAAAAAAAACAAAAAC
TCAAAATTTCTTCTATAAAGTAACAAAACTTTTATGAGGGACAGCCCCCCCCCAAAGCCCCCAGGGATGT
AATTACGTCCCTCCCCCGCTAGGGGGCAGCAGCGAGCCGCCCGGGGCTCCGCTCCGGTCCGGCGCTCCCC
CCGCATCCCCGAGCCGGCAGCGTGCGGGGACAGCCCGGGCACGGGGAAGGTGGCACGGGATCGCTTTCCT
CTGAACGCTTCTCGCTGCTCTTTGAGCCTGCAGACACCTGGGGGGATACGGGGAAAAGGCCTCCACGGCC
GACATTGATTATTGACTAGTTATTAATAGTAATCAATTACGGGGTCATTAGTTCATAGCCCATATATGGA
GTTCCGCGTTACATAACTTACGGTAAATGGCCCGCCTGGCTGACCGCCCAACGACCCCCGCCCATTGACG
TCAATAATGACGTATGTTCCCATAGTAACGCCAATAGGGACTTTCCATTGACGTCAATGGGTGGAGTATT
TACGGTAAACTGCCCACTTGGCAGTACATCAAGTGTATCATATGCCAAGTACGCCCCCTATTGACGTCAA
TGACGGTAAATGGCCCGCCTGGCATTATGCCCAGTACATGACCTTATGGGACTTTCCTACTTGGCAGTAC
ATCTACGTATTAGTCATCGCTATTACCATGGTCGAGGTGAGCCCCACGTTCTGCTTCACTCTCCCCATCT
CCCCCCCCTCCCCACCCCCAATTTTGTATTTATTTATTTTTTAATTATTTTGTGCAGCGATGGGGGCGGG
GGG
